>Addgene plasmid #125416 | Lenti-(BB)-hPGK-KRAB-dCas9-P2A-BlastR C2CD4A-TSS-guide1 | addgene full sequence | sequence record 251249 | Addgene NGS Result
GTTTTAGAGCTAGAAATAGCAAGTTAAAATAAGGCTAGTCCGTTATCAACTTGAAAAAGTGGCACCGAGT
CGGTGCTTTTTTGAATTCGCTAGCTAGGTCTTGAAAGGGGTTGGGGTTGCGCCTTTTCCAAGGCAGCCCT
GGGTTTGCGCAGGGACGCGGCTGCTCTGGGCGTGGTTCCGGGAAACGCAGCGGCGCCGACCCTGGGTCTC
GCACATTCTTCACGTCCGTTCGCAGCGTCACCCGGATCTTCGCCGCTACCCTTGTGGGCCCCCCGGCGAC
GCTTCCTGCTCCGCCCCTAAGTCGGGAAGGTTCCTTGCGGTTCGCGGCGTGCCGGACGTGACAAACGGAA
GCCGCACGTCTCACTAGTACCCTCGCAGACGGACAGCGCCAGGGAGCAATGGCAGCGCGCCGACCGCGAT
GGGCTGTGGCCAATAGCGGCTGCTCAGCAGGGCGCGCCGAGAGCAGCGGCCGGGAAGGGGCGGTGCGGGA
GGCGGGGTGTGGGGCGGTAGTGTGGGCCCTGTTCCTGCCCGCGCGGTGTTCCGCATTCTGCAAGCCTCCG
GAGCGCACGTCGGCAGTCGGCTCCCTCGTTGACCGAATCACCGACCTCTCTCCCCAGGACCGGTGATCCG
CCACCATGGATGCTAAGTCACTAACTGCCTGGTCCCGGACACTGGTGACCTTCAAGGATGTATTTGTGGA
CTTCACCAGGGAGGAGTGGAAGCTGCTGGACACTGCTCAGCAGATCGTGTACAGAAATGTGATGCTGGAG
AACTATAAGAACCTGGTTTCCTTGGGTTATCAGCTTACTAAGCCAGATGTGATCCTCCGGTTGGAGAAGG
GAGAAGAGCCCGGCGGTTCCGGCGGAGGGTCGATGGACAAGAAGTACAGCATCGGCCTGGCCATCGGCAC
CAACTCTGTCGGCTGGGCCGTGATCACCGACGAGTACAAGGTGCCCAGCAAGAAATTCAAGGTGCTGGGC
AACACCGACCGGCACAGCATCAAGAAGAACCTGATCGGCGCCCTGCTGTTCGACAGCGGAGAAACAGCCG
AGGCCACCCGGCTGAAGAGAACCGCCAGAAGAAGATACACCAGACGGAAGAACCGGATCTGCTATCTGCA
AGAGATCTTCAGCAACGAGATGGCCAAGGTGGACGACAGCTTCTTCCACAGACTGGAAGAGTCCTTCCTG
GTGGAAGAGGATAAGAAGCACGAGCGGCACCCCATCTTCGGCAACATCGTGGACGAGGTGGCCTACCACG
AGAAGTACCCCACCATCTACCACCTGAGAAAGAAACTGGTGGACAGCACCGACAAGGCCGACCTGCGGCT
GATCTATCTGGCCCTGGCCCACATGATCAAGTTCCGGGGCCACTTCCTGATCGAGGGCGACCTGAACCCC
GACAACAGCGACGTGGACAAGCTGTTCATCCAGCTGGTGCAGACCTACAACCAGCTGTTCGAGGAAAACC
CCATCAACGCCAGCGGCGTGGACGCCAAGGCCATCCTGTCTGCCAGACTGAGCAAGAGCAGACGGCTGGA
AAATCTGATCGCCCAGCTGCCCGGCGAGAAGAAGAATGGCCTGTTCGGCAACCTGATTGCCCTGAGCCTG
GGCCTGACCCCCAACTTCAAGAGCAACTTCGACCTGGCCGAGGATGCCAAACTGCAGCTGAGCAAGGACA
CCTACGACGACGACCTGGACAACCTGCTGGCCCAGATCGGCGACCAGTACGCCGACCTGTTTCTGGCCGC
CAAGAACCTGTCCGACGCCATCCTGCTGAGCGACATCCTGAGAGTGAACACCGAGATCACCAAGGCCCCC
CTGAGCGCCTCTATGATCAAGAGATACGACGAGCACCACCAGGACCTGACCCTGCTGAAAGCTCTCGTGC
GGCAGCAGCTGCCTGAGAAGTACAAAGAGATTTTCTTCGACCAGAGCAAGAACGGCTACGCCGGCTACAT
CGATGGCGGAGCCAGCCAGGAAGAGTTCTACAAGTTCATCAAGCCCATCCTGGAAAAGATGGACGGCACC
GAGGAACTGCTCGTGAAGCTGAACAGAGAGGACCTGCTGCGGAAGCAGCGGACCTTCGACAACGGCAGCA
TCCCCCACCAGATCCACCTGGGAGAGCTGCACGCCATTCTGCGGCGGCAGGAAGATTTTTACCCATTCCT
GAAGGACAACCGGGAAAAGATCGAGAAGATCCTGACCTTCCGCATCCCCTACTACGTGGGCCCTCTGGCC
AGGGGAAACAGCAGATTCGCCTGGATGACCAGAAAGAGCGAGGAAACCATCACCCCCTGGAACTTCGAGG
AAGTGGTGGACAAGGGCGCCAGCGCCCAGAGCTTCATCGAGCGGATGACCAACTTCGATAAGAACCTGCC
CAACGAGAAGGTGCTGCCCAAGCACAGCCTGCTGTACGAGTACTTCACCGTGTACAACGAGCTGACCAAA
GTGAAATACGTGACCGAGGGAATGAGAAAGCCCGCCTTCCTGAGCGGCGAGCAGAAAAAAGCCATCGTGG
ACCTGCTGTTCAAGACCAACCGGAAAGTGACCGTGAAGCAGCTGAAAGAGGACTACTTCAAGAAAATCGA
GTGCTTCGACTCCGTGGAAATCTCCGGCGTGGAAGATCGGTTCAACGCCTCCCTGGGCACATACCACGAT
CTGCTGAAAATTATCAAGGACAAGGACTTCCTGGACAATGAGGAAAACGAGGACATTCTGGAAGATATCG
TGCTGACCCTGACACTGTTTGAGGACAGAGAGATGATCGAGGAACGGCTGAAAACCTATGCCCACCTGTT
CGACGACAAAGTGATGAAGCAGCTGAAGCGGCGGAGATACACCGGCTGGGGCAGGCTGAGCCGGAAGCTG
ATCAACGGCATCCGGGACAAGCAGTCCGGCAAGACAATCCTGGATTTCCTGAAGTCCGACGGCTTCGCCA
ACAGAAACTTCATGCAGCTGATCCACGACGACAGCCTGACCTTTAAAGAGGACATCCAGAAAGCCCAGGT
GTCCGGCCAGGGCGATAGCCTGCACGAGCACATTGCCAATCTGGCCGGCAGCCCCGCCATTAAGAAGGGC
ATCCTGCAGACAGTGAAGGTGGTGGACGAGCTCGTGAAAGTGATGGGCCGGCACAAGCCCGAGAACATCG
TGATCGAAATGGCCAGAGAGAACCAGACCACCCAGAAGGGACAGAAGAACAGCCGCGAGAGAATGAAGCG
GATCGAAGAGGGCATCAAAGAGCTGGGCAGCCAGATCCTGAAAGAACACCCCGTGGAAAACACCCAGCTG
CAGAACGAGAAGCTGTACCTGTACTACCTGCAGAATGGGCGGGATATGTACGTGGACCAGGAACTGGACA
TCAACCGGCTGTCCGACTACGATGTGGACGCTATCGTGCCTCAGAGCTTTCTGAAGGACGACTCCATCGA
TAACAAAGTGCTGACTCGGAGCGACAAGAACCGGGGCAAGAGCGACAACGTGCCCTCCGAAGAGGTCGTG
AAGAAGATGAAGAACTACTGGCGCCAGCTGCTGAATGCCAAGCTGATTACCCAGAGGAAGTTCGACAATC
TGACCAAGGCCGAGAGAGGCGGCCTGAGCGAACTGGATAAGGCCGGCTTCATCAAGAGACAGCTGGTGGA
AACCCGGCAGATCACAAAGCACGTGGCACAGATCCTGGACTCCCGGATGAACACTAAGTACGACGAGAAC
GACAAACTGATCCGGGAAGTGAAAGTGATCACCCTGAAGTCCAAGCTGGTGTCCGATTTCCGGAAGGATT
TCCAGTTTTACAAAGTGCGCGAGATCAACAACTACCACCACGCCCACGACGCCTACCTGAACGCCGTCGT
GGGAACCGCCCTGATCAAAAAGTACCCTAAGCTGGAAAGCGAGTTCGTGTACGGCGACTACAAGGTGTAC
GACGTGCGGAAGATGATCGCCAAGAGCGAGCAGGAAATCGGCAAGGCTACCGCCAAGTACTTCTTCTACA
GCAACATCATGAACTTTTTCAAGACCGAGATTACCCTGGCCAACGGCGAGATCCGGAAGCGGCCTCTGAT
CGAGACAAACGGCGAAACAGGCGAGATCGTGTGGGATAAGGGCCGGGACTTTGCCACCGTGCGGAAAGTG
CTGTCTATGCCCCAAGTGAATATCGTGAAAAAGACCGAGGTGCAGACAGGCGGCTTCAGCAAAGAGTCTA
TCCTGCCCAAGAGGAACAGCGACAAGCTGATCGCCAGAAAGAAGGACTGGGACCCTAAGAAGTACGGCGG
CTTCGACAGCCCCACCGTGGCCTATTCTGTGCTGGTGGTGGCCAAAGTGGAAAAGGGCAAGTCCAAGAAA
CTGAAGAGTGTGAAAGAGCTGCTGGGGATCACCATCATGGAAAGAAGCAGCTTCGAGAAGAATCCCATCG
ACTTTCTGGAAGCCAAGGGCTACAAAGAAGTGAAAAAGGACCTGATCATCAAGCTGCCTAAGTACTCCCT
GTTCGAGCTGGAAAACGGCCGGAAGAGAATGCTGGCCTCTGCCGGCGAACTGCAGAAGGGAAACGAACTG
GCCCTGCCCTCCAAATATGTGAACTTCCTGTACCTGGCCAGCCACTATGAGAAGCTGAAGGGCTCCCCCG
AGGATAATGAGCAGAAACAGCTGTTTGTGGAACAGCACAAACACTACCTGGACGAGATCATCGAGCAGAT
CAGCGAGTTCTCCAAGAGAGTGATCCTGGCCGACGCTAATCTGGACAAGGTGCTGAGCGCCTACAACAAG
CACAGAGACAAGCCTATCAGAGAGCAGGCCGAGAATATCATCCACCTGTTTACCCTGACCAGTCTGGGAG
CCCCTGCCGCCTTCAAGTACTTTGACACCACCATCGACCGGAAGAGGTACACCAGCACCAAAGAGGTGCT
GGACGCCACCCTGATCCACCAGAGCATCACCGGCCTGTACGAGACACGGATCGACCTGTCTCAGCTGGGA
GGCGACGCCTATCCCTATGACGTGCCCGATTATGCCAGCCTGGGCAGCGGCTCCCCCAAGAAAAAACGCA
AGGTGGAAGATCCTAAGAAAAAGCGGAAAGTGGACGGCATTGGTAGTGGGAGCAACGGCAGCAGCGGGGA
TCCGGCCGCAACAAACTTCTCTCTGCTGAAACAAGCCGGAGATGTCGAAGAGAATCCTGGACCGATGGCC
AAGCCTTTGTCTCAAGAAGAATCCACCCTCATTGAAAGAGCAACGGCTACAATCAACAGCATCCCCATCT
CTGAAGACTACAGCGTCGCCAGCGCAGCTCTCTCTAGCGACGGCCGCATCTTCACTGGTGTCAATGTATA
TCATTTTACTGGGGGACCTTGTGCAGAACTCGTGGTGCTGGGCACTGCTGCTGCTGCGGCAGCTGGCAAC
CTGACTTGTATCGTCGCGATCGGAAATGAGAACAGGGGCATCTTGAGCCCCTGCGGACGGTGCCGACAGG
TGCTTCTCGATCTGCATCCTGGGATCAAAGCCATAGTGAAGGACAGTGATGGACAGCCGACGGCAGTTGG
GATTCGTGAATTGCTGCCCTCTGGTTATGTGTGGGAGGGCTAAGAATTCGATATCAAGCTTATCGGTAAT
CAACCTCTGGATTACAAAATTTGTGAAAGATTGACTGGTATTCTTAACTATGTTGCTCCTTTTACGCTAT
GTGGATACGCTGCTTTAATGCCTTTGTATCATGCTATTGCTTCCCGTATGGCTTTCATTTTCTCCTCCTT
GTATAAATCCTGGTTGCTGTCTCTTTATGAGGAGTTGTGGCCCGTTGTCAGGCAACGTGGCGTGGTGTGC
ACTGTGTTTGCTGACGCAACCCCCACTGGTTGGGGCATTGCCACCACCTGTCAGCTCCTTTCCGGGACTT
TCGCTTTCCCCCTCCCTATTGCCACGGCGGAACTCATCGCCGCCTGCCTTGCCCGCTGCTGGACAGGGGC
TCGGCTGTTGGGCACTGACAATTCCGTGGTGTTGTCGGGGAAATCATCGTCCTTTCCTTGGCTGCTCGCC
TGTGTTGCCACCTGGATTCTGCGCGGGACGTCCTTCTGCTACGTCCCTTCGGCCCTCAATCCAGCGGACC
TTCCTTCCCGCGGCCTGCTGCCGGCTCTGCGGCCTCTTCCGCGTCTTCGCCTTCGCCCTCAGACGAGTCG
GATCTCCCTTTGGGCCGCCTCCCCGCGTCGACTTTAAGACCAATGACTTACAAGGCAGCTGTAGATCTTA
GCCACTTTTTAAAAGAAAAGGGGGGACTGGAAGGGCTAATTCACTCCCAACGAAGACAAGATCTGCTTTT
TGCTTGTACTGGGTCTCTCTGGTTAGACCAGATCTGAGCCTGGGAGCTCTCTGGCTAACTAGGGAACCCA
CTGCTTAAGCCTCAATAAAGCTTGCCTTGAGTGCTTCAAGTAGTGTGTGCCCGTCTGTTGTGTGACTCTG
GTAACTAGAGATCCCTCAGACCCTTTTAGTCAGTGTGGAAAATCTCTAGCAGGGCCCGTTTAAACCCGCT
GATCAGCCTCGACTGTGCCTTCTAGTTGCCAGCCATCTGTTGTTTGCCCCTCCCCCGTGCCTTCCTTGAC
CCTGGAAGGTGCCACTCCCACTGTCCTTTCCTAATAAAATGAGGAAATTGCATCGCATTGTCTGAGTAGG
TGTCATTCTATTCTGGGGGGTGGGGTGGGGCAGGACAGCAAGGGGGAGGATTGGGAAGACAATAGCAGGC
ATGCTGGGGATGCGGTGGGCTCTATGGCTTCTGAGGCGGAAAGAACCAGCTGGGGCTCTAGGGGGTATCC
CC
[124 nt withheld, positions 6793-6916]
C
[91 nt withheld, positions 6918-7008]
A
[49 nt withheld, positions 7010-7058]
CCTTTGACGTTGGAGTCCACGTTCTTT
[37 nt withheld, positions 7086-7122]
ACCCTATCTCGGTCTATTCTTTTGATTTATAAGGGATTTTGCCGATTTCGGCCTATTGGTTAAAAAATGA
GCTGATTTAACAAAAATTTAACGCGAATTAATTCTGTGGAATGTGTGTCAGTTAGGGTGTGGAAAGTCCC
CAGGCTCCCCAGCAGGCAGAAGTATGCAAAGCATGCATCTCAATTAGTCAGCAACCAGGTGTGGAAAGTC
CCCAGGCTCCCCAGCAGGCAGAAGTATGCAAAGCATGCATCTCAATTAGTCAGCAACCATAGTCCCGCCC
CTAACTCCGCCCATCCCGCCCCTAACTCCGCCCAGTTCCGCCCATTCTCCGCCCCATGGCTGACTAATTT
TTTTTATTTATGCAGAGGCCGAGGCCGCCTCTGCCTCTGAGCTATTCCAGAAGTAGTGAGGAGGCTTTTT
TGGAGGCCTAGGCTTTTGCAAAAAGCTCCCGGGAGCTTGTATATCCATTTTCGGATCTGATCAGCACGTG
TTGACAATTAATCATCGGCATAGTATATCGGCATAGTATAATACGACAAGGTGAGGAACTAAACCATGGC
CAAGTTGACCAGTGCCGTTCCGGTGCTCACCGCGCGCGACGTCGCCGGAGCGGTCGAGTTCTGGACCGAC
CGGCTCGGGTTCTCCCGGGACTTCGTGGAGGACGACTTCGCCGGTGTGGTCCGGGACGACGTGACCCTGT
TCATCAGCGCGGTCCAGGACCAGGTGGTGCCGGACAACACCCTGGCCTGGGTGTGGGTGCGCGGCCTGGA
CGAGCTGTACGCCGAGTGGTCGGAGGTCGTGTCCACGAACTTCCGGGACGCCTCCGGGCCGGCCATGACC
GAGATCGGCGAGCAGCCGTGGGGGCGGGAGTTCGCCCTGCGCGACCCGGCCGGCAACTGCGTGCACTTCG
TGGCCGAGGAGCAGGACTGACACGTGCTACGAGATTTCGATTCCACCGCCGCCTTCTATGAAAGGTTGGG
CTTCGGAATCGTTTTCCGGGACGCCGGCTGGATGATCCTCCAGCGCGGGGATCTCATGCTGGAGTTCTTC
GCCCACCCCAACTTGTTTATTGCAGCTTATAATGGTTACAAATAAAGCAATAGCATCACAAATTTCACAA
ATAAAGCATTTTTTTCACTGCATTCTAGTTGTGGTTTGTCCAAACTCATCAATGTATCTTATCATGTCTG
TATACCGTCGACCTCTAGCTAGAGCTTGGCGTAATCATGGTCATAGCTGTTTCCTGTGTGAAATTGTTAT
CCGCTCACAATTCCACACAACATACGAGCCGGAAGCATAAAGTGTAAAGCCTGGGGTGCCTAATGAGTGA
GCTAACTCACATTAATTGCGTTGCGCTCACTGCCCGCTTTCCAGTCGGGAAACCTGTCGTGCCAGCTGCA
TTAATGAATCGGCCAACGCGCGGGGAGAGGCGGTTTGCGTATTGGGCGCTCTTCCGCTTCCTCGCTCACT
GACTCGCTGCGCTCGGTCGTTCGGCTGCGGCGAGCGGTATCAGCTCACTCAAAGGCGGTAATACGGTTAT
CCACAGAATCAGGGGATAACGCAGGAAAGAACATGTGAGCAAAAGGCCAGCAAAAGGCCAGGAACCGTAA
AAAGGCCGCGTTGCTGGCGTTTTTCCATAGGCTCCGCCCCCCTGACGAGCATCACAAAAATCGACGCTCA
AGTCAGAGGTGGCGAAACCCGACAGGACTATAAAGATACCAGGCGTTTCCCCCTGGAAGCTCCCTCGTGC
GCTCTCCTGTTCCGACCCTGCCGCTTACCGGATACCTGTCCGCCTTTCTCCCTTCGGGAAGCGTGGCGCT
TTCTCATAGCTCACGCTGTAGGTATCTCAGTTCGGTGTAGGTCGTTCGCTCCAAGCTGGGCTGTGTGCAC
GAACCCCCCGTTCAGCCCGACCGCTGCGCCTTATCCGGTAACTATCGTCTTGAGTCCAACCCGGTAAGAC
ACGACTTATCGCCACTGGCAGCAGCCACTGGTAACAGGATTAGCAGAGCGAGGTATGTAGGCGGTGCTAC
AGAGTTCTTGAAGTGGTGGCCTAACTACGGCTACACTAGAAGAACAGTATTTGGTATCTGCGCTCTGCTG
AAGCCAGTTACCTTCGGAAAAAGAGTTGGTAGCTCTTGATCCGGCAAACAAACCACCGCTGGTAGCGGTG
GTTTTTTTGTTTGCAAGCAGCAGATTACGCGCAGAAAAAAAGGATCTCAAGAAGATCCTTTGATCTTTTC
TACGGGGTCTGACGCTCAGTGGAACGAAAACTCACGTTAAGGGATTTTGGTCATGAGATTATCAAAAAGG
ATCTTCACCTAGATCCTTTTAAATTAAAAATGAAGTTTTAAATCAATCTAAAGTATATATGAGTAAACTT
GGTCTGACAGTTACCAATGCTTAATCAGTGAGGCACCTATCTCAGCGATCTGTCTATTTCGTTCATCCAT
AGTTGCCTGACTCCCCGTCGTGTAGATAACTACGATACGGGAGGGCTTACCATCTGGCCCCAGTGCTGCA
ATGATACCGCGAGACCCACGCTCACCGGCTCCAGATTTATCAGCAATAAACCAGCCAGCCGGAAGGGCCG
AGCGCAGAAGTGGTCCTGCAACTTTATCCGCCTCCATCCAGTCTATTAATTGTTGCCGGGAAGCTAGAGT
AAGTAGTTCGCCAGTTAATAGTTTGCGCAACGTTGTTGCCATTGCTACAGGCATCGTGGTGTCACGCTCG
TCGTTTGGTATGGCTTCATTCAGCTCCGGTTCCCAACGATCAAGGCGAGTTACATGATCCCCCATGTTGT
GCAAAAAAGCGGTTAGCTCCTTCGGTCCTCCGATCGTTGTCAGAAGTAAGTTGGCCGCAGTGTTATCACT
CATGGTTATGGCAGCACTGCATAATTCTCTTACTGTCATGCCATCCGTAAGATGCTTTTCTGTGACTGGT
GAGTACTCAACCAAGTCATTCTGAGAATAGTGTATGCGGCGACCGAGTTGCTCTTGCCCGGCGTCAATAC
GGGATAATACCGCGCCACATAGCAGAACTTTAAAAGTGCTCATCATTGGAAAACGTTCTTCGGGGCGAAA
ACTCTCAAGGATCTTACCGCTGTTGAGATCCAGTTCGATGTAACCCACTCGTGCACCCAACTGATCTTCA
GCATCTTTTACTTTCACCAGCGTTTCTGGGTGAGCAAAAACAGGAAGGCAAAATGCCGCAAAAAAGGGAA
TAAGGGCGACACGGAAATGTTGAATACTCATACTCTTCCTTTTTCAATATTATTGAAGCATTTATCAGGG
TTATTGTCTCATGAGCGGATACATATTTGAATGTATTTAGAAAAATAAACAAATAGGGGTTCCGCGCACA
TTTCCCCGAAAAGTGCCACCTGACGTCGACGGATCGGGAGATCTCCCGATCCCCTATGGTGCACTCTCAG
TACAATCTGCTCTGATGCCGCATAGTTAAGCCAGTATCTGCTCCCTGCTTGTGTGTTGGAGGTCGCTGAG
TAGTGCGCGAGCAAAATTTAAGCTACAACAAGGCAAGGCTTGACCGACAATTGCATGAAGAATCTGCTTA
GGGTTAGGCGTTTTGCGCTGCTTCGCGATGTACGGGCCAGATATACGCGTTGACATTGATTATTGACTAG
TTATTAATAGTAATCAATTACGGGGTCATTAGTTCATAGCCCATATATGGAGTTCCGCGTTACATAACTT
ACGGTAAATGGCCCGCCTGGCTGACCGCCCAACGACCCCCGCCCATTGACGTCAATAATGACGTATGTTC
CCATAGTAACGCCAATAGGGACTTTCCATTGACGTCAATGGGTGGAGTATTTACGGTAAACTGCCCACTT
GGCAGTACATCAAGTGTATCATATGCCAAGTACGCCCCCTATTGACGTCAATGACGGTAAATGGCCCGCC
TGGCATTATGCCCAGTACATGACCTTATGGGACTTTCCTACTTGGCAGTACATCTACGTATTAGTCATCG
CTATTACCATGGTGATGCGGTTTTGGCAGTACATCAATGGGCGTGGATAGCGGTTTGACTCACGGGGATT
TCCAAGTCTCCACCCCATTGACGTCAATGGGAGTTTGTTTTGGCACCAAAATCAACGGGACTTTCCAAAA
TGTCGTAACAACTCCGCCCCATTGACGCAAATGGGCGGTAGGCGTGTACGGTGGGAGGTCTATATAAGCA
GCGCGTTTTGCCTGTACTGGGTCTCTCTGGTTAGACCAGATCTGAGCCTGGGAGCTCTCTGGCTAACTAG
GGAACCCACTGCTTAAGCCTCAATAAAGCTTGCCTTGAGTGCTTCAAGTAGTGTGTGCCCGTCTGTTGTG
TGACTCTGGTAACTAGAGATCCCTCAGACCCTTTTAGTCAGTGTGGAAAATCTCTAGCAGTGGCGCCCGA
ACAGGGACTTGAAAGCGAAAGGGAAACCAGAGGAGCTCTCTCGACGCAGGACTCGGCTTGCTGAAGCGCG
CACGGCAAGAGGCGAGGGGCGGCGACTGGTGAGTACGCCAAAAATTTTGACTAGCGGAGGCTAGAAGGAG
AGAGATGGGTGCGAGAGCGTCAGTATTAAGCGGGGGAGAATTAGATCGCGATGGGAAAAAATTCGGTTAA
GGCCAGGGGGAAAGAAAAAATATAAATTAAAACATATAGTATGGGCAAGCAGGGAGCTAGAACGATTCGC
AGTTAATCCTGGCCTGTTAGAAACATCAGAAGGCTGTAGACAAATACTGGGACAGCTACAACCATCCCTT
CAGACAGGATCAGAAGAACTTAGATCATTATATAATACAGTAGCAACCCTCTATTGTGTGCATCAAAGGA
TAGAGATAAAAGACACCAAGGAAGCTTTAGACAAGATAGAGGAAGAGCAAAACAAAAGTAAGACCACCGC
ACAGCAAGCGGCCGCTGATCTTCAGACCTGGAGGAGGAGATATGAGGGACAATTGGAGAAGTGAATTATA
TAAATATAAAGTAGTAAAAATTGAACCATTAGGAGTAGCACCCACCAAGGCAAAGAGAAGAGTGGTGCAG
AGAGAAAAAAGAGCAGTGGGAATAGGAGCTTTGTTCCTTGGGTTCTTGGGAGCAGCAGGAAGCACTATGG
GCGCAGCGTCAATGACGCTGACGGTACAGGCCAGACAATTATTGTCTGGTATAGTGCAGCAGCAGAACAA
TTTGCTGAGGGCTATTGAGGCGCAACAGCATCTGTTGCAACTCACAGTCTGGGGCATCAAGCAGCTCCAG
GCAAGAATCCTGGCTGTGGAAAGATACCTAAAGGATCAACAGCTCCTGGGGATTTGGGGTTGCTCTGGAA
AACTCATTTGCACCACTGCTGTGCCTTGGAATGCTAGTTGGAGTAATAAATCTCTGGAACAGATTTGGAA
TCACACGACCTGGATGGAGTGGGACAGAGAAATTAACAATTACACAAGCTTAATACACTCCTTAATTGAA
GAATCGCAAAACCAGCAAGAAAAGAATGAACAAGAATTATTGGAATTAGATAAATGGGCAAGTTTGTGGA
ATTGGTTTAACATAACAAATTGGCTGTGGTATATAAAATTATTCATAATGATAGTAGGAGGCTTGGTAGG
TTTAAGAATAGTTTTTGCTGTACTTTCTATAGTGAATAGAGTTAGGCAGGGATATTCACCATTATCGTTT
CAGACCCACCTCCCAACCCCGAGGGGACCCGACAGGCCCGAAGGAATAGAAGAAGAAGGTGGAGAGAGAG
ACAGAGACAGATCCATTCGATTAGTGAACGGATCGGCACTGCGTGCGCCAATTCTGCAGACAAATGGCAG
TATTCATCCACAATTTTAAAAGAAAAGGGGGGATTGGGGGGTACAGTGCAGGGGAAAGAATAGTAGACAT
AATAGCAACAGACATACAAACTAAAGAATTACAAAAACAAATTACAAAAATTCAAAATTTTCGGGTTTAT
TACAGGGACAGCAGAGATCCAGTTTGGTTAATTAAGGTACCGAGGGCCTATTTCCCATGATTCCTTCATA
TTTGCATATACGATACAAGGCTGTTAGAGAGATAATTAGAATTAATTTGACTGTAAACACAAAGATATTA
GTACAAAATACGTGACGTAGAAAGTAATAATTTCTTGGGTAGTTTGCAGTTTTAAAATTATGTTTTAAAA
TGGACTATCATATGCTTACCGTAACTTGAAAGTATTTCGATTTCTTGGCTTTATATATCTTGTGGAAAGG
ACGAAACACCGCTGGGACACCGACCAGGAG
Features (pLannotate 1.2.2; 34 found; start..end, strand, type, name):
      1..76      +  misc_RNA       gRNA scaffold: guide RNA scaffold for the Streptococcus pyogenes CRISPR/Cas9 system
    107..617     +  promoter       hPGK promoter: human phosphoglycerate kinase 1 promoter
    666..851     +  CDS            KRAB: Krüppel-associated box (KRAB) transcriptional repression domain from the human zinc finger protein ZNF10 (Margolin et al., 1994)
    873..4976    +  CDS            Cas9: Cas9 (Csn1) endonuclease from the Streptococcus pyogenes Type II CRISPR/Cas system generates RNA-guided double strand breaks in DNA
   5175..5573    +  CDS            BSD: blasticidin S deaminase; Aspergillus terreus BSD; confers resistance to blasticidin
   5574..5595    +  misc_feature   MCS (fragment): pBluescript multiple cloning site
   5598..6186    +  misc_feature   WPRE: woodchuck hepatitis virus posttranscriptional regulatory element
   6237..6256    +  misc_feature   cPPT/CTS (fragment): central polypurine tract and central termination sequence of HIV-1
   6258..6491    +  LTR            3' LTR (ΔU3): self-inactivating 3' long terminal repeat (LTR) from HIV-1
   6523..6747    +  polyA_signal   bGH poly(A) signal: bovine growth hormone polyadenylation signal
   6751..6772    +  promoter       SV40 promoter (fragment): SV40 enhancer and early promoter
   6793..7221    +  rep_origin     f1 ori (sequence partly withheld): f1 bacteriophage origin of replication; arrow indicates direction of (+) strand synthesis
   7235..7564    +  promoter       SV40 promoter: SV40 enhancer and early promoter
   7612..7659    +  promoter       EM7 promoter: synthetic bacterial promoter&nbsp
   7678..8052    +  CDS            BleoR: antibiotic-binding protein; Sh ble from Streptoalloteichus hindustanus; confers resistance to bleomycin, phleomycin, and Zeocin™
   8062..8187    +  CDS            ble (fragment): BLE_KLEPN - Experimental evidence at protein level: Swiss-Prot protein existence level 1. Binding protein with a strong affinity to the bleomycin family of antibiotics. Binds to CL990; an antimitotic-antibiotic compound. From Klebsiella pneumoniae.
   8182..8303    +  polyA_signal   SV40 poly(A) signal: SV40 polyadenylation signal
   8374..8396    -  protein_bind   lac operator (fragment): The lac repressor binds to the lac operator to inhibit transcription in E. coli. This inhibition can be relieved by adding lactose or isopropyl-β-D-thiogalactopyranoside (IPTG). lac repressor encoded by lacI
   8400..8430    -  promoter       lac promoter: promoter for the E. coli lac operon
   8445..8466    -  protein_bind   CAP binding site: CAP binding activates transcription in the presence of cAMP. E. coli catabolite activator protein
   8479..8571    -  CDS            lacI (fragment): lac repressor; lacI; The lac repressor binds to the lac operator to inhibit transcription in E. coli. This inhibition can be relieved by adding lactose or isopropyl-β-D-thiogalactopyranoside (IPTG).
   8754..9342    -  rep_origin     ori: high-copy-number ColE1/pMB1/pBR322/pUC origin of replication
   9513..10373   -  CDS            AmpR: β-lactamase; bla; confers resistance to ampicillin, carbenicillin, and related antibiotics
  10374..10478   -  promoter       AmpR promoter: bla
  10537..10589   -  misc_feature   bom (fragment): basis of mobility region from pBR322
  10744..11123   +  enhancer       CMV enhancer: human cytomegalovirus immediate early enhancer
  11124..11323   +  promoter       CMV promoter: human cytomegalovirus (CMV) immediate early promoter
  11341..11521   +  LTR            5' LTR (truncated): truncated 5' long terminal repeat (LTR) from HIV-1
  11568..11693   +  misc_feature   HIV-1 Ψ: packaging signal of human immunodeficiency virus type 1
  11677..12040   +  CDS            HIV-1 gag (fragment): gag protein from human immunodeficiency virus 1; gag
  12186..12419   +  misc_feature   RRE: The Rev response element (RRE) of HIV-1 allows for Rev-dependent mRNA export from the nucleus to the cytoplasm.
  12796..12896   +  CDS            Rev (fragment): human immunodeficiency virus 1 (HIV-1) Rev protein; rev; enhances nuclear export of unspliced and incompletely spliced viral mRNAs
  12946..13063   +  misc_feature   cPPT/CTS: central polypurine tract and central termination sequence of HIV-1
  13114..13354   +  promoter       U6 promoter: RNA polymerase III promoter for human U6 snRNA
