[The description below was written by a language model from this plasmid's Addgene catalogue record and pLannotate feature annotations shown in this document.]
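Description:
Lenti-(BB)-hPGK-KRAB-dCas9-P2A-BlastR C2CD4A-TSS-guide1 is an all-in-one, third-generation-style lentiviral CRISPR interference vector of about 13.4 kb, built to repress the human C2CD4A gene by targeting its transcription start site. It is propagated in E. coli as a high-copy plasmid through a ColE1/pUC-type origin with ampicillin resistance. The backbone also carries an f1 origin and an SV40/EM7-driven bleomycin/Zeocin resistance cassette, which lies outside the LTR-flanked region and so is not part of the packaged genome.

The viral genome is transcribed from a CMV enhancer/promoter fused to a truncated HIV-1 5' LTR and includes the Ψ packaging signal, a gag fragment, the RRE for Rev-dependent export, a cPPT/CTS, WPRE and a self-inactivating ΔU3 3' LTR, followed by a bGH polyadenylation signal. Within it are two expression units. A human U6 Pol III promoter drives a single guide RNA, made up of the C2CD4A TSS-directed spacer joined to the S. pyogenes gRNA scaffold; the map origin falls within this unit, so the scaffold is annotated at the start of the record and U6 at the end. Downstream, the hPGK promoter drives a single open reading frame encoding the ZNF10 KRAB repression domain fused to catalytically inactive Cas9. The annotation labels this simply as Cas9, while the catalogue states it is dCas9 and lists a C-terminal HA tag. A P2A peptide links this fusion to blasticidin S deaminase, so transduced mammalian cells can be selected with blasticidin.

The guide recruits KRAB-dCas9 to the C2CD4A promoter to silence transcription without cutting DNA. The associated publication concerns human pancreatic islet chromatin architecture and type 2 diabetes genetics.
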