Addgene plasmid #125416: Lenti-(BB)-hPGK-KRAB-dCas9-P2A-BlastR C2CD4A-TSS-guide1
Purpose: CRISPR-mediated repression of C2CD4A. KRAB domain and Catalytically inactive Cas9 from S. pyogenes with 2A-BlastR under the hPGK promoter.
Depositing lab: Jorge Ferrer. Depositing organization: Imperial College London. Publication: Human pancreatic islet three-dimensional chromatin architecture provides insights into the genetics of type 2 diabetes. Miguel-Escalada I, Bonas-Guarch S, Cebola I, Ponsa-Cobas J, Mendieta-Esteban J, Atla G, Javierre BM, Rolando DMY, Farabella I, Morgan CC, Garcia-Hurtado J, Beucher A, Moran I, Pasquali L, Ramos-Rodriguez M, Appel EVR, Linneberg A, Gjesing AP, Witte DR, Pedersen O, Grarup N, Ravassard P, Torrents D, Mercader JM, Piemonti L, Berney T, de Koning EJP, Kerr-Conte J, Pattou F, Fedko IO, Groop L, Prokopenko I, Hansen T, Marti-Renom MA, Fraser P, Ferrer J. Nat Genet. 2019 Jun 28. pii: 10.1038/s41588-019-0457-0. doi: 10.1038/s41588-019-0457-0. PubMed 31253982.
Backbone
  Vector backbone: Lenti-(BB)-hPGK-KRAB-dCas9-P2A-BlastR
  Backbone manufacturer: Jorge Ferrer (Addgene #118155)
  Vector type: Mammalian Expression, Lentiviral, CRISPR
  Selectable markers: Blasticidin
Growth in bacteria
  Bacterial resistance: Ampicillin, 100 μg/mL
  Growth temperature: 37°C
  Growth strain: Stbl3
  Copy number: High Copy
Gene/Insert
  Gene/Insert name: KRAB-dCas9-2A-BlastR
  gRNA/shRNA sequence: CTGGGACACCGACCAGGAG
  Species: H. sapiens (human)
  Promoter: hPGK and U6
  Tag / fusion protein: HA (C terminal on backbone)
  Cloning method: Restriction Enzyme; 5′ cloning site Unknown (destroyed during cloning); 3′ cloning site Unknown (destroyed during cloning)
  Sequencing primers: 5′ GATCCGCCACCATGGATGC
Terms and licenses: Academic/Nonprofit Terms; Industry Terms: Not Available to Industry
How to cite: Lenti-(BB)-hPGK-KRAB-dCas9-P2A-BlastR C2CD4A-TSS-guide1 was a gift from Jorge Ferrer (Addgene plasmid # 125416 ; http://n2t.net/addgene:125416 ; RRID:Addgene_125416)
