>Addgene plasmid #125416 | Lenti-(BB)-hPGK-KRAB-dCas9-P2A-BlastR C2CD4A-TSS-guide1 | depositor partial sequence | sequence record 240010 | Guide RNA, gRNA scaffold
NNNNNNNNNTTTNNNNNTTNTATATCTTGTGGAAGGANNAAACACCGCTGGGACACCGACCAGGAGGTTT
TAGAGCTAGAAATAGCAAGTTAAAATAAGGCTAGTCCGTTATCAACTTGAAAAAGTGGCACCGAGTCGGT
GCTTTTTTGAATTCGCTAGCTAGGTCTTGAAAGGGGTTGGGGTTGCGCCTTTTCCAAGGCAGCCCTGGGT
TTGCGCAGGGACGCGGCTGCTCTGGGCGTGGTTCCGGGAAACGCAGCGGCGCCAACCCTGGGTCTCGCAC
ATTCTTCACGTCCGTTCGCAGCGTCACCCGGATCTTCGCCGCTACCCTTGTGGGCCCCCCGGCGACGCTT
CCTGCTCCGCCCCTAAGTCGGGAAGGTTCCTTGCGGTTCGCGGCGTGCCGGACGTGACAAACGGAAGCCG
CACGTCTCACTAGTACCCTCGCAAACGGACAGCGCCAGGGAGCAATGGCAGCGCGCCGACCGCGATGGGC
TGTGGCCAATAGCGGCTGCTCAGCAGGGCGCGCCGAGAGCAGCGGCCGGGAAGGGGCGGTGCGGGAGGCG
GGGTGTGGGGCGGTAGTGTGGGCCCTGTTCCTGCCCGCGCGGTGTTCCGCATTCTGCAAGCCTCCGGAGC
GCACGTCGGCAGTCGGCTCCCTCGTTGACCGAATCACCGACCTCTCTCCCCAGGACCGGTGATCCGCCAC
CATGGATGCTAAGTCACTAACTGCCTGGTCCCGGACACTGGTGACCTTCAAGGATGTATTTGTGGACTTC
ACCAGGGAGGAGTGGAAGCTGCTGGACACTGCTCAGCAGATCGTGTACAGAAATGTGATGCTGGAGAACT
ATAAGAACCTGGTTTCCTTGGGTTATCAGCTTACTAAGCCAGATGTGATCCTCCGGTTGGAAAAAGGAAA
AAGAGCCCGGCGGTTCCGGCGGAAGGGTCGATGGAACAAAAAGTACAGCATCGGCCTGGCCATCGGCNCC
AACTCTGTCGGCTGGGCCGGGATCACCGACGAAGACAGGGGGCCCAGCAAGAAATTCAAGGGGGTNGGGC
AACCCCGACCGGCCAAGCATCAAGAAAAACCTGAACGGGCCCCTGGCTGTTCCAANGGGGAAAAANCGCC
CAAGGCCACCCGGCGGAAAAAAAACCCCCCGAAAAAAAAANCCCCCAAANGGAAAAAACCGGAATTGGCT
ATTTGCAAAAAAATTNTCCCNAANGGAAAGGGGCCAGGG
